>Addgene plasmid #133340 | pBXMCS-2 Pconstitutive-sgRNA(Sth3)_gcrA1 | addgene full sequence | sequence record 269542 | Addgene NGS Result
CAAATAAAACGAAAGGCTCAGTCGAAAGACTGGGCCTTTCGTTTTATCTGTTGTTTGTCGCTGCAGCCAG
CCGTGGTCGGGCAGCAGGTAGAAGGCGCCCTCGTCCTGATCCTCGCCCGAAACCTCCAGCCCCCGGTCGA
TGGCTTCGACGACATAGCCGGCCGCGCGGCAGGTGTCGGTGAGCGCGGCCAGCAGGGCGGCTTCCTGGTC
AGGGGTCAGGTCGGTCATGGGCAAGAGGTCCAGGTCGTGGTTTGTCGGCGGCTTCTAGCATGGACCGCCC
GCGCCCGTGAGGCCGAGGATTTCGCGCTGGTCAGACAACCTACTTGCCGTCCCCACATGTTAGCGCTACC
AAGTGCCGACACGCCCGTCACCCTATATAGTTTTAGAGCTGTGAAAACAGCGAGTTAAAATAAGGCTTAG
TCCGTACTCAACTTGAAAAGGTGGCACCGATTCGGTGTTTTTTTTTTTTTGATAAAACGAAAGGCCCAGT
CTTTCGACTGAGCCTTTCGTTTTATAAACGGGTCTTGAGGGGTTTTTTAAGCTTCTGCAGCTGGATCCAT
GGATATCTAGATTTCCGCAAAATAAAAAAGGGGACCTCTAGGGTCCCCAATTAATTAGCTAAAGCCGCTA
GCCCATGGGAATTCCTGCAGCCCGGGGGATCCACTAGTTCTAGAGCGGCCGCCACCGCGGTGGAGCTCCA
ATTCGCCCTATAGTGAGTCGTATTACGCGCGCTCACTGGCCGTCGTTTTACAACGTCGTGACTGGGAAAA
CCCTGGCGTTACCCAACTTAATCGCCTTGCAGCACATCCCCCTTTCGCCAGCTGGCGTAATAGCGAAGAG
GCCCGCACCGATCGCCCTTCCCAACAGTTGCGCAGCCTGAATGGCGAATGGAAATTGTAAGCGTTAATAT
TTTGTTAAAATTCGCGTTAAATTTTTGTTAAATCAGCTCATTTTTTAACCAATAGGCCGTACTGCGATGA
GTGGCAGGGCGGGGCGTAATTTTTTTAAGGCAGTTATTGGTGCCCTTAAACGCCTGGTTGCTACGCCTGA
ATAAGTGATAATAAGCGGATGAATGGCAGAAATTCGAAAGCAAATTCGACCCGGTCGTCGGTTCAGGGCA
GGGTCGTTAAATAGCCGCTTATGTCTATTGCTGGTTTACCGGTTTATTGACTACCGGAAGCAGTGTGACC
GTGTGCTTCTCAAATGCCTGAGGCCAGTTTGCTCAGGCTCTCCCCGTGGAGGTAATAATTGACGATATGA
TCATTTATTCTGCCTCCCAGAGCCTGATAAAAACGGTGAATCCGTTAGCGAGGTGCCGCCGGCTTCCATT
CAGGTCGAGGTGGCCCGGCTCCATGCACCGCGACGCAACGCGGGGAGGCAGACAAGGTATAGGGCGGCGA
GGCGGCTACAGCCGATAGTCTGGAACAGCGCACTTACGGGTTGCTGCGCAACCCAAGTGCTACCGGCGCG
GCAGCGTGACCCGTGTCGGCGGCTCCAACGGCTCGCCATCGTCCAGAAAACACGGCTCATCGGGCATCGG
CAGGCGCTGCTGCCCGCGCCGTTCCCATTCCTCCGTTTCGGTCAAGGCTGGCAGGTCTGGTTCCATGCCC
GGAATGCCGGGCTGGCTGGGCGGCTCCTCGCCGGGGCCGGTCGGTAGTTGCTGCTCGCCCGGATACAGGG
TCGGGATGCGGCGCAGGTCGCCATGCCCCAACAGCGATTCGTCCTGGTCGTCGTGATCAACCACCACGGC
GGCACTGAACACCGACAGGCGCAACTGGTCGCGGGGCTGGCCCCACGCCACGCGGTCATTGACCACGTAG
GCCGACACGGTGCCGGGGCCGTTGAGCTTCACGACGGAGATCCAGCGCTCGGCCACCAAGTCCTTGACTG
CGTATTGGACCGTCCGCAAAGAACGTCCGATGAGCTTGGAAAGTGTCTTCTGGCTGACCACCACGGCGTT
CTGGTGGCCCATCTGCGCCACGAGGTGATGCAGCAGCATTGCCGCCGTGGGTTTCCTCGCAATAAGCCCG
GCCCACGCCTCATGCGCTTTGCGTTCCGTTTGCACCCAGTGACCGGGCTTGTTCTTGGCTTGAATGCCGA
TTTCTCTGGACTGCGTGGCCATGCTTATCTCCATGCGGTAGGGGTGCCGCACGGTTGCGGCACCATGCGC
AATCAGCTGCAACTTTTCGGCAGCGCGACAACAATTATGCGTTGCGTAAAAGTGGCAGTCAATTACAGAT
TTTCTTTAACCTACGCAATGAGCTATTGCGGGGGGTGCCGCAATGAGCTGTTGCGTACCCCCCTTTTTTA
AGTTGTTGATTTTTAAGTCTTTCGCATTTCGCCCTATATCTAGTTCTTTGGTGCCCAAAGAAGGGCACCC
CTGCGGGGTTCCCCCACGCCTTCGGCGCGGCTCCCCCTCCGGCAAAAAGTGGCCCCTCCGGGGCTTGTTG
ATCGACTGCGCGGCCTTCGGCCTTGCCCAAGGTGGCGCTGCCCCCTTGGAACCCCCGCACTCGCCGCCGT
GAGGCTCGGGGGGCAGGCGGGCGGGCTTCGCCCTTCGACTGCCCCCACTCGCATAGGCTTGGGTCGTTCC
AGGCGCGTCAAGGCCAAGCCGCTGCGCGGTCGCTGCGCGAGCCTTGACCCGCCTTCCACTTGGTGTCCAA
CCGGCAAGCGAAGCGCGCAGGCCGCAGGCCGGATGCTTTTCCCCAGAGAAAATTAAAAAAATTGATGGGG
CAAGGCCGCAGGCCGCGCAGTTGGAGCCGGTGGGTATGTGGTCGAAGGCTGGGTAGCCGGTGGGCAATCC
CTGTGGTCAAGCTCGTGGGCAGGCGCAGCCTGTCCATCAGCTTGTCCAGCAGGGTTGTCCACGTGCCGAG
CGAAGCGAGCCAGCCGGTGGCCGCTCGCGGCCATCGTCCACATATCCACGGGCTGGCAAGGGAGCGCAGC
GACCGCGCAGGGCGAAGCCCGGAGAGCAAGCCCGTAGGGCGCCGCAGCCGCCGTAGGCGGTCATGACTTT
GCGAAGCAAAGTCTAGTGAGTATACTCAAGCATTGAGTGGCCCGCCGGAGGCACCGCCTTGCGCTGCCCC
CGTCGAGCCGGTTGGACACCAAAAGGGAGGGGCAGGCATGGCGGCATACGCGATCATGCGATGCAAGAAG
CTGGCGAAAATGTGCAACGTGGCGGCCAGTCTCAAGCACGCCTACCGCGAGCGCGAGACGCCCAACGCTG
ACGCCAGCAGGACGCCAGAGAACGAGCACTGGGCGGCCAGCAGCACCGATGAAGCGATGGGCCGACTGCG
CGAGTTGCTGCCAGAGAAGCGGCGCAAGGACGCTGTGTTGGCGGTCGAGTACGTCATGACGGCCAGCCCG
GAATGGTGGAAGTCGGCCAGCCAAGAACAGCAGGCGGCGTTCTTCGAGAAGGCGCACAAGTGGCTGGCGG
ACAAGTACGGGGCGGATCGCATCGTGACGGCCAGCATCCACCGTGACGAAACAAGCCCGCACATGACCGC
GTTCGTGGTGCCGCTGACGCAGGACGGCAGGCTGTCGGCCAAGGAGTTCATCGGCAACAAAGCGCAGATG
ACCCGCGACCAGACCACGTTTGCGGCCGCTGTGGCCGATCTAGGGCTGCAACGGGGCATCGAGGGCAGCA
AGGCACGTCACACGCGCATTCAGGCGTTCTACGAGGCCCTGGAGCGGCCACCAGTGGGCCACGTCACCAT
CAGCCCGCAAGCGGTCGAGCCACGCGCCTATGCACCGCAGGGATTGGCCGAAAAGCTGGGAATCTCAAAG
CGCGTTGAGACGCCGGAAGCCGTGGCCGACCGGCTGACAAAAGCGGTTCGGCAGGGGTATGAGCCTGCCC
TACAGGCCGCCACAGGAGCGCGTGAGATGCGCAAGAAGGCCGATCAAGCCCAAGAGACGGCCCGAGACCT
TCGGGAGCGCCTGAAGCCCGTTCTGGACGCCCTGGGGCCGTTGAATCGGGATATGCAGGCCAAGGCCGCC
GCGATCATCAAGGCCGTGGGCGAAAAGCTGCTGACGGAACAGCGGGAAGTCCAGCGCCAGAAACAGGCCC
AGCGCCAGCAGGAACGCGGGCGCGCACATTTCCCCGAAAAGTGCCACCTGGGATGAATGTCAGCTACTGG
GCTATCTGGACAAGGGAAAACGCAAGCGCAAAGAGAAAGCAGGTAGCTTGCAGTGGGCTTACATGGCGAT
AGCTAGACTGGGCGGTTTTATGGACAGCAAGCGAACCGGAATTGCCAGCTGGGGCGCCCTCTGGTAAGGT
TGGGAAGCCCTGCAAAGTAAACTGGATGGCTTTCTTGCCGCCAAGGATCTGATGGCGCAGGGGATCAAGA
TCTGATCAAGAGACAGGATGAGGATCGTTTCGCATGATTGAACAAGATGGATTGCACGCAGGTTCTCCGG
CCGCTTGGGTGGAGAGGCTATTCGGCTATGACTGGGCACAACAGACAATCGGCTGCTCTGATGCCGCCGT
GTTCCGGCTGTCAGCGCAGGGGCGCCCGGTTCTTTTTGTCAAGACCGACCTGTCCGGTGCCCTGAATGAA
CTGCAGGACGAGGCAGCGCGGCTATCGTGGCTGGCCACGACGGGCGTTCCTTGCGCAACTGTGCTCGACG
TTGTCACTGAAGCGGGAAGGGACTGGCTGCTATTGGGCGAAGTGCCGGGGCAGGATCTCCTGTCATCTCA
CCTTGCTCCTGCCGAGAAAGTATCCATCATGGCTGATGCAATGCGGCGGCTGCATACGCTTGATCCGGCT
ACCTGCCCATTCGACCACCAAGCGAAACATCGCATCGAGCGAGCACGTACTCGGATGGAAGCCGGTCTTG
TCGATCAGGATGATCTGGACGAAGAGCATCAGGGGCTCGCGCCAGCCGAACTGTTCGCCAGGCTCAAGGC
GCGCATGCCCGACGGCGAGGATCTCGTCGTGACCCATGGCGATGCCTGCTTGCCGAATATCATGGTGGAA
AATGGCCGCTTTTCTGGATTCATCGACTGTGGCCGGCTGGGTGTGGCGGACCGCTATCAGGACATAGCGT
TGGCTACCCGTGATATTGCTGAAGAGCTTGGCGGCGAATGGGCTGACCGCTTCCTCGTGCTTTACGGTAT
CGCCGCTCCCGATTCGCAGCGCATCGCCTTCTATCGCCTTCTTGACGAGTTCTTCTGAGCGGGACTCTGG
GGTTCGAAATGACCGACCAAGCGACGCCCAACCTGCCATCACGAGATTTCGATTCCACCGCCGCCTTCTA
TGAAAGGTTGGGCTTCGGAATCGTTTTCCGGGACGCCGGCTGGATGATCCTCCAGCGCGGGGATCTCATG
CTGGAGTTCTTCGCCCACCCCCATGGGCAAATATTATACGCAAGGCGACAAGGTGCTGATGCCGCTGGCG
ATTCAGGTTCATCATGCCGTTTGTGATGGCTTCCATGTCGGCAGAATGCTTAATGAATTACAACAGTTTT
TATATAAGCTTTCAGTCGGCGCGAATGCTCCACGCCGCGCCCAGCGGCGCGGATC
Features (pLannotate 1.2.2; 15 found; start..end, strand, type, name):
      1..47      +  terminator     rrnB T1 terminator: transcription terminator T1 from the E. coli rrnB gene
    472..515     +  terminator     rrnB T1 terminator: Escherichia coli rrnB; transcription terminator T1 from the E. coli rrnB gene
    515..538     +  terminator     T7 terminator (fragment): transcription terminator for bacteriophage T7 RNA polymerase
    639..698     -  misc_feature   MCS (fragment): pBluescript multiple cloning site
    707..725     -  promoter       T7 promoter: promoter for bacteriophage T7 RNA polymerase
    733..888     +  CDS            lacZα (fragment): LacZα fragment of β-galactosidase; lacZ fragment
    892..969     -  rep_origin     M13 ori (fragment): M13 bacteriophage origin of replication; arrow indicates direction of (+) strand synthesis
    969..1000    +  CDS            CmR (fragment): chloramphenicol acetyltransferase confers resistance to chloramphenicol
   1330..1399    -  CDS            TcR (fragment): tetracycline efflux protein; tet; confers resistance to tetracycline
   1460..2122    -  CDS            pBBR1 Rep: replication protein for the broad-host-range plasmid pBBR1 from Bordetella bronchiseptica
   2123..2894    -  rep_origin     pBBR1 oriV: replication origin of the broad-host-range plasmid pBBR1 from Bordetella bronchiseptica; requires the pBBR1 Rep protein for replication
   4058..4342    +  CDS            tnpA (fragment): TN5P_ECOLX - Also known as tnp. Experimental evidence at protein level: Swiss-Prot protein existence level 1. Mediates transposition of transposon Tn5 by a 'cut and paste' mechanism. First, the monomeric transposase binds the 19 bp inverted DNA repeats flanking the transposon. Then, dimerization of the DNA- bound transposase creates a synaptic DNA complex. After nicking of the first DNA strand, excision of the transposon proceeds through a series of intermediates. The transposase then mediates the insertion of the transposon at a new site by strand transfer. The activity of the wild- type tran
   4374..5168    +  CDS            NeoR/KanR: aminoglycoside phosphotransferase from Tn5; aph(3')-II (or nptII); confers resistance to neomycin, kanamycin, and G418 (Geneticin®)
   5189..5341    +  CDS            ble (fragment): BLE_KLEPN - Experimental evidence at protein level: Swiss-Prot protein existence level 1. Binding protein with a strong affinity to the bleomycin family of antibiotics. Binds to CL990; an antimitotic-antibiotic compound. From Klebsiella pneumoniae.
   5341..5457    +  CDS            CmR (fragment): chloramphenicol acetyltransferase; cat; confers resistance to chloramphenicol
