[The description below was written by a language model from this plasmid's Addgene catalogue record and pLannotate feature annotations shown in this document.]
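Description:
pBXMCS-2 Pconstitutive-sgRNA(Sth3)_gcrA1 is a 5.5 kb CRISPR interference guide plasmid built on the broad-host-range vector pBXMCS-2 for use in Caulobacter crescentus. Replication depends on the pBBR1 oriV together with its cognate pBBR1 Rep protein, a system from Bordetella bronchiseptica that functions in many Gram-negative bacteria, so the plasmid can be propagated in E. coli (recorded as high copy) and then maintained in Caulobacter. Selection is by kanamycin through the Tn5-derived aminoglycoside phosphotransferase (NeoR/KanR). The short tnpA, ble, CmR, TcR, lacZα, M13 ori, T7 promoter and pBluescript MCS fragments in the annotation are remnants of the backbone's construction history rather than functional parts.

The payload is a roughly 270 bp insert, introduced by Gibson assembly, encoding a single guide RNA with the scaffold recognised by the Streptococcus thermophilus CRISPR3 Cas9 (Sth3). Its seed region targets the promoter of the cell-cycle regulator gene gcrA on the non-template strand. The record describes the promoter only as constitutive and notes that the xylR operator of the parental backbone was removed, which fits a conversion from regulated to constitutive expression. The automated annotation does not label the sgRNA or its promoter; the unannotated stretch between two rrnB T1 terminator copies, followed by a T7 terminator fragment, is the likely location of the cassette, although the record does not confirm this. No Cas9 gene is present, so a catalytically inactive Sth3 Cas9 must be supplied separately in the host strain. With that protein, the guide is used to knock down gcrA transcription in Caulobacter; part of the design derives from an orthogonal CRISPRi platform developed for mycobacteria.
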