Addgene plasmid #133340: pBXMCS-2 Pconstitutive-sgRNA(Sth3)_gcrA1
Purpose: for constitutive expression of a single guide RNA from Streptococcus thermophilus #3 with a seed region that targets gcrA gene's promoter on the non-template strand in Caulobacter crescentus
Depositing lab: Michael Laub. Depositing organization: Massachusetts Institute of Technology. Publication: A CRISPR Interference System for Efficient and Rapid Gene Knockdown in Caulobacter crescentus. Guzzo M, Castro LK, Reisch CR, Guo MS, Laub MT. mBio. 2020 Jan 14;11(1):e02415-19. doi: 10.1128/mBio.02415-19. PubMed 31937638.
Backbone
  Vector backbone: pBXMCS-2
  Backbone size w/o insert (bp): 5287
  Total vector size (bp): 5515
  Modifications to backbone: xylR operator removed
  Vector type: CRISPR
Growth in bacteria
  Bacterial resistance: Kanamycin, 50 μg/mL
  Growth temperature: 37°C
  Growth strain: Top10
  Copy number: High Copy
Gene/Insert
  Gene/Insert name: sgRNA_gcrA
  Species: Streptococcus thermophilus
  Insert size (bp): 270
  Promoter: constitutive
  Cloning method: Gibson Cloning
  Sequencing primers: 5′ TCCTGATCCTCGCCCGAAAC; 3′ TTTTCCCAGTCACGACGTTG
Resource information
  A portion of this plasmid was derived from a plasmid made by: Jeremy M. Rock "Programmable transcriptional repression in mycobacteria using an orthogonal CRISPR interference platform" Nature microbiology 2017
Terms and licenses: Academic/Nonprofit Terms; Industry Terms: Not Available to Industry
How to cite: pBXMCS-2 Pconstitutive-sgRNA(Sth3)_gcrA1 was a gift from Michael Laub (Addgene plasmid # 133340 ; http://n2t.net/addgene:133340 ; RRID:Addgene_133340)
